Addgene plasmid #147603: pAc5.1B-EGFP-Dm4E-T-FWK41AAA_T
Purpose: Insect Expression of Dm4E-T-FKW41AAA
Depositing lab: Elisa Izaurralde. Depositing organization: Max Planck Institute for Developmental Biology. Publication: 4E-BPs require non-canonical 4E-binding motifs and a lateral surface of eIF4E to repress translation. Igreja C, Peter D, Weiler C, Izaurralde E. Nat Commun. 2014 Sep 2;5:4790. doi: 10.1038/ncomms5790. PubMed 25179781.
Backbone
  Vector backbone: Unknown
  Vector type: Insect Expression
Growth in bacteria
  Bacterial resistance: Ampicillin, 100 μg/mL
  Growth temperature: 37°C
  Growth strain: DH5alpha
  Copy number: Low Copy
Gene/Insert
  Gene/Insert name: Dm4E-T-FKW41AAA
  Species: D. melanogaster (fly)
  Entrez Gene: 4E-T (a.k.a. Dmel_CG32016, CG11097, CG11232, CG32016, Dm4E-T, Dmel\CG32016)
  Cloning method: Unknown
Terms and licenses: Academic/Nonprofit Terms; Industry Terms: Not Available to Industry
Depositor comments: ORF extracted from CG32016 isoform C. NCBI:NM_166798.1, one variation L127S annotated as EST Plasmids from this collection were made available to the research community and donated after the lab closed. Please note that the sequence provided by the depositing laboratory may be theoretical/predicted or based on Sanger sequencing results. There may be discrepancies between sequencing results obtained by Addgene and the depositor sequence. If an Addgene verified sequence is not available, please contact before placing your order to request that our lab fully sequence the plasmid.
How to cite: pAc5.1B-EGFP-Dm4E-T-FWK41AAA_T was a gift from Elisa Izaurralde (Addgene plasmid # 147603 ; http://n2t.net/addgene:147603 ; RRID:Addgene_147603)
