[The description below was written by a language model from this plasmid's Addgene catalogue record and pLannotate feature annotations shown in this document.]
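Description:
pAc5.1B-EGFP-Dm4E-T-FWK41AAA_T is a 9.1 kb insect expression plasmid. The catalogue lists its backbone as unknown, although the name and annotated parts point to a pAc5.1-type vector. It is propagated in E. coli through a ColE1/pUC-family origin and selected with ampicillin via the β-lactamase gene and its own promoter. The origin is annotated as a high-copy type, whereas the catalogue entry describes the plasmid as low copy. No marker for selection in insect cells is annotated, which fits transient transfection use. Short fragments of a tetracycline resistance gene and of SV40 large T antigen also appear in the table; these are probably non-functional backbone remnants.

The expression cassette is driven by the Drosophila melanogaster actin 5C promoter, a strong constitutive promoter commonly used in fly cell lines. It directs an EGFP coding sequence followed closely by the Drosophila 4E-T open reading frame (CG32016), giving an N-terminally GFP-tagged protein. A V5 epitope sequence lies downstream of the insert, but the record does not show whether it is in frame or preceded by a stop codon. An SV40 polyadenylation signal follows the cassette.

The insert derives from isoform C and carries an L127S variation that the depositor notes as EST-annotated. It also carries a triple alanine substitution around residue 41, written FWK41AAA in the plasmid name and FKW41AAA in the insert field, so the record is inconsistent on residue order. 4E-T is an eIF4E-binding protein associated with translational repression and P-bodies. The linked study concerns the motifs that 4E-binding proteins use to contact eIF4E, so this mutant probably serves to test that interaction, though the record does not state its effect. The depositor sequence may be theoretical rather than fully verified.
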