Features (pLannotate 1.2.2; 10 found; start..end, strand, type, name):
     56..2568    +  promoter       Ac5 promoter: Drosophila melanogaster actin 5C promoter
   2588..3304    +  CDS            EGFP: EGFP is a basic (constitutively fluorescent) green fluorescent protein published in 1996, derived from Aequorea victoria. It is reported to be a rapidly-maturing weak dimer with moderate acid sensitivity.
   3320..6349    +  CDS            4E-T: 4ET_DROME - Experimental evidence at protein level: Swiss-Prot protein existence level 1. eIF4E1-binding protein that regulates translation and stability of mRNAs in processing bodies (P-bodies) (By similarity). Probably plays a role in P-bodies to coordinate the storage of translationally inactive mRNAs in the cytoplasm and prevent their degradation (By similarity). Acts as a binding platform for multiple RNA-binding proteins. Required for the formation of P-bodies (By similarity). From Drosophila melanogaster (Fruit fly).
   6389..6430    +  CDS            V5 tag: epitope tag from simian virus 5
   6530..6664    -  polyA_signal   SV40 poly(A) signal: SV40 polyadenylation signal
   6687..6771    -  CDS            large T antigen (fragment): large T antigen from SV40 (simian virus 40)
   6772..7242    +  CDS            TcR (fragment): tetracycline efflux protein; tet; confers resistance to tetracycline
   7286..7874    -  rep_origin     ori: high-copy-number ColE1/pMB1/pBR322/pUC origin of replication
   8045..8905    -  CDS            AmpR: β-lactamase; bla; confers resistance to ampicillin, carbenicillin, and related antibiotics
   8906..9010    -  promoter       AmpR promoter: bla
>Addgene plasmid #147603 | pAc5.1B-EGFP-Dm4E-T-FWK41AAA_T | depositor full sequence | sequence record 290050 | Full Sequence
CTTCAAGGAATTAATTCTATATTCTAAAAACACAAATGATACTTCTAAAAAAAATCATGAATGGCATCAA
CTCTGAATCAAATCTTTGCAGATGCACCTACTTCTCATTTCCACTGTCACATCATTTTTCCAGATCTCGC
TGCCTGTTATGTGGCCCACAAACCAAGACACGTTTTATGGCCATTAAAGCTGGCTGATCGTCGCCAAACA
CCAAATACATATCAATATGTACATTCGAGAAAGAAGCGATCAAAGAAGCGTCTTCGGGCGAGTAGGAGAA
TGCGGAGGAGAAGGAGAACGAGCTGATCTAGTATCTCTCCACAATCCAATGCCAACTGACCAACTGGCCA
TATTCGGAGCAATTTGAAGCCAATTTCCATCGCCTGGCGATCGCTCCATTCTTGGCTATATGTTTTTCAC
CGTTCCCGGGGCCATTTTCAAAGACTCGTCGGTAAGATAAGATTGTGTCACTCGCTGTCTCTCTTCATTT
GTCGAAGAATGCTGAGGAATTTCGCGATGACGTCGGCGAGTATTTTGAAGAATGAGAATAATTTGTATTT
ATACGAAAATCAGTTAGTGGAATTTTCTACAAAAACATGTTATCTATAGATAATTTTGTTGCAAAATATG
TTGACTATGACAAAGATTGTATGTATATACCTTTAATGTATTCTCATTTTCTTATGTATTTATAATGGCA
ATGATGATACTGATGATATTTTAAGATGATGCCAGACCACAGGCTGATTTCTGCGTCTTTTGCCGAACGC
AGTGCATGTGCGGTTGTTGTTTTTTGGAATAGTTTCAATTTTCGGACTGTCCGCTTTGATTTCAGTTTCT
TGGCTTATTCAAAAAGCAAAGTAAAGCCAAAAAAGCGAGATGGCAATACCAAATGCGGCAAAACGGTAGT
GGAAGGAAAGGGGTGCGGGGCAGCGGAAGGAAGGGTGGGGCGGGGCGTGGCGGGGTCTGTGGCTGGGCGC
GACGTCACCGACGTTGGAGCCACTCCTTTGACCATGTGTGCGTGTGTGTATTATTCGTGTCTCGCCACTC
GCCGGTTGTTTTTTTCTTTTTATCTCGCTCTCTCTAGCGCCATCTCGTACGCATGCTCAACGCACCGCAT
GTTGCCGTGTCCTTTATGCGTCATTTTGGCTCGAAATAGGCAATTATTTAAACAAAGATTAGTCAACGAA
AACGCTAAAATAAATAAGTCTACAATATGGTTACTTATTGCCATGTGTGTGCAGCCAACGATAGCAACAA
AAGCAACAACACAGTGGCTTTCCCTCTTTCACTTTTTGTTTGCAAGCGCGTGCGAGCAAGACGGCACGAC
CGGCAAACGCAATTACGCTGACAAAGAGCAGACGAAGTTTTGGCCGAAAAACATCAAGGCGCCTGATACG
AATGCATTTGCAATAACAATTGCGATATTTAATATTGTTTATGAAGCTGTTTGACTTCAAAACACACAAA
AAAAAAAATAAAACAAATTATTTGAAAGAGAATTAGGAATCGGACAGCTTATCGTTACGGGCTAACAGCA
CACCGAGACGAAATAGCTTACCTGACGTCACAGCCTCTGGAAGAACTGCCGCCAAGCAGAGAGAGAGAGA
AAAAGAGGGAGAGCAGCTTAGACCGCATGTGCTTGTGTGTGAGGCGTCTCTCTCTTCGTCTCCTGTTTGC
GCAAACGCATAGACTGCACTGAGAAAATCGATTACCTATTTTTTATGAATGAATATTTGCACTATTACTA
TTCAAAACTATTAAGATAGCAATCACATTCAATAGCCAAATACTATACCACCTGAGCGATGCAACGAAAT
GATCAATTTGAGCAAAAATGCTGCATATTTAGGACGGCATCATTATAGAAATGCTTCTTGCTGTGTACTT
TTCTCTCGTCTGGCAGCTGTTTCGCCGTTATTGTTAAAACCGGCTTAAGTTAGGTGTGTTTTCTACGACT
AGTGATGCCCCTACTAGAAGATGTGTGTTGCACAAATGTCCCTGAATAACCAATTTGAAGTGCAGATAGC
AGTAAACGTAAGCTAATATGAATATTATTTAACTGTAATGTTTTAATATCGCTGGACATTACTAATAAAC
CCACTATAAACACATGTACATATGTATGTTTTGGCATACAATGAGTAGTTGGGGAAAAAATGTGTAAAAG
CACCGTGACCATCACAGCATAAAGATAACCAGCTGAAGTATCGAATATGAGTAACCCCCAAATTGAATCA
CATGCCGCAACTGATAGGACCCATGGAAGTACACTCTTCATGGCGATATACAAGACACACACAAGCACGA
ACACCCAGTTGCGGAGGAAATTCTCCGTAAATGAAAACCCAATCGGCGAACAATTCATACCCATATATGG
TAAAAGTTTTGAACGCGACTTGAGAGCGGAGAGCATTGCGGCTGATAAGGTTTTAGCGCTAAGCGGGCTT
TATAAAACGGGCTGCGGGACCAGTTTTCATATCACTACCGTTTGAGTTCTTGTGCTGTGTGGATACTCCT
CCCGACACAAAGCCGCTCCATCAGCCAGCAGTCGTCTAATCCAGAGACCCCGGATCGGGGTACCAACATG
GTGAGCAAGGGCGAGGAGCTGTTCACCGGGGTGGTGCCCATCCTGGTCGAGCTGGACGGCGACGTAAACG
GCCACAAGTTCAGCGTGTCCGGCGAGGGCGAGGGCGATGCCACCTACGGCAAGCTGACCCTGAAGTTCAT
CTGCACCACCGGCAAGCTGCCCGTGCCCTGGCCCACCCTCGTGACCACCCTGACCTACGGCGTGCAGTGC
TTCAGCCGCTACCCCGACCACATGAAGCAGCACGACTTCTTCAAGTCCGCCATGCCCGAAGGCTACGTCC
AGGAGCGCACCATCTTCTTCAAGGACGACGGCAACTACAAGACCCGCGCCGAGGTGAAGTTCGAGGGCGA
CACCCTGGTGAACCGCATCGAGCTGAAGGGCATCGACTTCAAGGAGGACGGCAACATCCTGGGGCACAAG
CTGGAGTACAACTACAACAGCCACAACGTCTATATCATGGCCGACAAGCAGAAGAACGGCATCAAGGTGA
ACTTCAAGATCCGCCACAACATCGAGGACGGCAGCGTGCAGCTCGCCGACCACTACCAGCAGAACACCCC
CATCGGCGACGGCCCCGTGCTGCTGCCCGACAACCACTACCTGAGCACCCAGTCCGCCCTGAGCAAAGAC
CCCAACGAGAAGCGCGATCACATGGTCCTGCTGGAGTTCGTGACCGCCGCCGGGATCACTCTCGGCATGG
ACGAGCTGTACAAGCCAAGCTTGAATTCTATGGATACATCAAAGATTAGTGCCAGGTACTCGAAAGTAGA
CCTGTTAGCTCTAAGATATGAAGGTAAAAGTCGACAGCGCCCGCAATGTTCAACACGACTTGAATTGCAG
ACGCTAGGTGCGGCGGCGATTAATCTGAACACAGCTGCGTTAACCGTGTCCAGCGCCTATTCTAATCAAA
ACAAGAATCGACTTTCTCCAGAAGCAGATAACTCGAGCTTAATTTGTTCCAATAGTAGCTCAATAAGTTC
ACGTCGCGCTATGAGAAATCGAGAACGGGCAAACAACTATTACCAGCGCTTCGTACCTACCGATTCTCTT
CTAATAAGTGGGGAGGATAAAGATAAGGATGCGCTTTCTCATGGACAGCCCTATAAGTCGAATATCATCG
ATCACCGTAGCATATCATCTTCACATTTAATGCCGGCATTTGCAAAGAGGCGTTTTGTCATATCGAAAGG
CAGCAACAGCGAGGAAAGCAACGAGGGGATAAACACTTGTGCAAGCAAGGGCAAGGCAGCCAGTTCGCCT
AGCCGTAAGGGTAGCGAGTTGGATACTGCTGAGACATGTTTGAATTTTGTTCAGCCGGATCACGACCAAT
GCATGTCATCTTCACCTACATTTTCAACATCCCGCCAAGAAAGGCGGATTGGTAGCGGTCGGCTGTTGCC
AAGAAGTGATAATTGGGATTACAAAAACGAAAAGACCGTAGAAGCCAGCATTGAGAATGAAAAGGAAACA
TCTCCAAATGGATCTGGAAGTACAAGCAGTCTTAATCAGCACAATCAAAGCCAACATCGTTCTCGAACAT
TCAGTGGAAGGTTAGTTGAACGTGTTCCCGAAGTCACAGATCGTCGTTTTCAATATGACTCCAAAAAGTC
TTTTGATCGTCAGGGAATTAATAATCGACGCATTTCTGGTAAGGAGCCTTTCAGTACTCAAAGCCGAAGC
AAGCGTGGCAATTCCTATCTCATTCACGAAGAACCTGAATGGTTCAGTGCAGGACCTAAATCACAGCTAG
AAACTATTGATCTACACGGGTTTGAAGACCTGGAAAAAAACGAAGAGCGATCCGTAACTGAAGATAAAAA
TAATCAAATTCAACAACTTGATAAAAATTTAGACGCGCAAGCAAGCAAAGATGAAGCTTCGATGAGAAAC
AGCAATGATAGTTTAAATTTCCGCGAAGTCATTCCAAGTGATGAAAAGAAGCACACTGACGAAAATGTAG
TGACTTCTATTCAAAACTCAACAGATCTCGGCCATCCCAATAAAAACAAACCAATTCAGATGCAGCCCAG
TCAGAATCCTGAAAGTGAATTTAATTTTGATGCCTTTCTTAATATGCATCCCTTGGATAATTCCGTTTTG
AGTAATGATGAAACTGGAAAAAGTGACTCAAAAGGAACATCCCGTTTTAGCCGATGGTTTCGACAAAAAG
AAGCTGCAAATAATAATGAGTTTCCAGGGTTTCGGGAATCGCATGCTCAAGAAAAACGTGGTATTCCAAG
TGTTAAGGATCTGGAAGCTCAAATGATAAAAGTGGATATGAGGACTGATTTAATAAATCCAATAGCAGGG
TCATTATGTCAGACAGTGCAAATGGAAAAACCTATTGCTAGAGACACTGAGGCATTCAAAAAACTTTTGC
AACAGTTGGGTTCTCAAGCCAGGCAGCATCATCCATGCAACGACGATTGTCGTACAATAAACCTCTCAAA
TATAGCAAATCATGTACACCTTGAGTCAAAATTACATCAAAAAATAAATGATGGTCATTTGCAGCAACCA
GAGTTAAGTGTTAACGTGCCAACCATGCCAACTAGTAGTCATGTATTTTTGCAAAAGCGTTTGGAAATCC
AACATTTAATTCAAAGACTTCATTGTGGAGACGTTTCACATGATTTTTTGGAAAAAGAATTGGATAATCC
CAGCACCCCAGCAGCCACAAAGGATGTCATTGCCACAGTGTTGAATGAATATTCTCATTCTAAAAGAAAT
CCGGTGGTCACAGGCGATCCCAATATTTTTACCCAACAATCGTTTCTTCAGCCTCAATCAGTCCATCAGC
ACTACTCTCAAGAATTGCATTCGCAAAATACTGCTAACCATACGATTAATCAGCTAATTTCCCACGGTAA
CTCTCCAACTCCGTTGGCATTTACTCCTACTTCAGTTTTAAGAAAAATGACAGCCGATAAGGATACGCAA
TCACCAAGCACTTATTGTCAGAACCCACAATATCATGTACACCAACAAAATGCCAAGCAAGTCGGTACTC
GTGAGAACGTACTTGAGCCACAGCTGACCGCAACAATGGCTGTACAGCCCCGAATGATATTAGGCGGTGG
AAACTTTGCCATTGGCCAAAACAATCAACATTTGTCTCCCAACATGTCACAAAGTCGTAATCAACAAGTG
TTAAAGTGGACTTCTGGCAATATGCAAATGGTCCACGGAAAAACATTTGGCCGACCTATTCTGAAAGGAG
GTCTTAATTCAATGCCGCATTCCAATTCTGCACTTCCTTTTACTGCCCATAAAATTGAAATGCAACCCAT
TCATCAACCACATCTACAGCAGCAGCAACATAGATTTAAAGCAGTTCAATCTGTGGAATCAAATCTGAAT
ACCGAAAGTGTTCACCAAAACATTACATCTCCTGTTGGATGGCACCAACTTTACATGCAACATCAGCAAC
AACATCATCACACACGACAGCAGCTTAGTCAAAGAGTGATTTATGGAGAAATGCACCGTCAATCAAATCC
ACAAATGTCTCCGCCAGTCCCAGGTTTTTCTGACAGCTCCGATTCCGGTAATGTGATCAAAGCAAACAGC
CTCACATCTCCTAGCTACCAGAGAGATGAGAGGATTTCATCACCAACCAATCAATTGGCGCAATGGTTTT
CCCCTGAGCTTCTTGCAAAAGCCTCTGCTGGAAAACTGCCACTTTTAAATGTGAACCAAGCACTCAGTTT
GGAAGAATTTGAACGAAGCATTCAACATTCCTCAGGCGTCGTGCATAACTAAGGCGGCCGCTCGAGTCTA
GAGGGCCCGCGGTTCGAAGGTAAGCCTATCCCTAACCCTCTCCTCGGTCTCGATTCTACGCGTACCGGTC
ATCATCACCATCACCATTGAGTTTAAACCCGCTGATCAGCCTCGACTGTGCCTTCTAAGGCCTGAGCTCG
CTGATCAGCCTCGATCGAGGATCCAGACATGATAAGATACATTGATGAGTTTGGACAAACCACAACTAGA
ATGCAGTGAAAAAAATGCTTTATTTGTGAAATTTGTGATGCTATTGCTTTATTTGTAACCATTATAAGCT
GCAATAAACAAGTTAACAACAACAATTGCATTCATTTTATGTTTCAGGTTCAGGGGGAGGTGTGGGAGGT
TTTTTAAAGCAAGTAAAACCTCTACAAATGTGGTATGGCTGATTATGATCAGTCGACCGATGCCCTTGAG
AGCCTTCAACCCAGTCAGCTCCTTCCGGTGGGCGCGGGGCATGACTATCGTCGCCGCACTTATGACTGTC
TTCTTTATCATGCAACTCGTAGGACAGGTGCCGGCAGCGCTCTGGGTCATTTTCGGCGAGGACCGCTTTC
GCTGGAGCGCGACGATGATCGGCCTGTCGCTTGCGGTATTCGGAATCTTGCACGCCCTCGCTCAAGCCTT
CGTCACTGGTCCCGCCACCAAACGTTTCGGCGAGAAGCAGGCCATTATCGCCGGCATGGCGGCCGACGCG
CTGGGCTACGTCTTGCTGGCGTTCGCGACGCGAGGCTGGATGGCCTTCCCCATTATGATTCTTCTCGCTT
CCGGCGGCATCGGGATGCCCGCGTTGCAGGCCATGCTGTCCAGGCAGGTAGATGACGACCATCAGGGACA
GCTTCAAGGATCGCTCGCGGCTCTTACCAGCCAGCAAAAGGCCAGGAACCGTAAAAAGGCCGCGTTGCTG
GCGTTTTTCCATAGGCTCCGCCCCCCTGACGAGCATCACAAAAATCGACGCTCAAGTCAGAGGTGGCGAA
ACCCGACAGGACTATAAAGATACCAGGCGTTTCCCCCTGGAAGCTCCCTCGTGCGCTCTCCTGTTCCGAC
CCTGCCGCTTACCGGATACCTGTCCGCCTTTCTCCCTTCGGGAAGCGTGGCGCTTTCTCAATGCTCACGC
TGTAGGTATCTCAGTTCGGTGTAGGTCGTTCGCTCCAAGCTGGGCTGTGTGCACGAACCCCCCGTTCAGC
CCGACCGCTGCGCCTTATCCGGTAACTATCGTCTTGAGTCCAACCCGGTAAGACACGACTTATCGCCACT
GGCAGCAGCCACTGGTAACAGGATTAGCAGAGCGAGGTATGTAGGCGGTGCTACAGAGTTCTTGAAGTGG
TGGCCTAACTACGGCTACACTAGAAGGACAGTATTTGGTATCTGCGCTCTGCTGAAGCCAGTTACCTTCG
GAAAAAGAGTTGGTAGCTCTTGATCCGGCAAACAAACCACCGCTGGTAGCGGTGGTTTTTTTGTTTGCAA
GCAGCAGATTACGCGCAGAAAAAAAGGATCTCAAGAAGATCCTTTGATCTTTTCTACGGGGTCTGACGCT
CAGTGGAACGAAAACTCACGTTAAGGGATTTTGGTCATGAGATTATCAAAAAGGATCTTCACCTAGATCC
TTTTAAATTAAAAATGAAGTTTTAAATCAATCTAAAGTATATATGAGTAAACTTGGTCTGACAGTTACCA
ATGCTTAATCAGTGAGGCACCTATCTCAGCGATCTGTCTATTTCGTTCATCCATAGTTGCCTGACTCCCC
GTCGTGTAGATAACTACGATACGGGAGGGCTTACCATCTGGCCCCAGTGCTGCAATGATACCGCGAGACC
CACGCTCACCGGCTCCAGATTTATCAGCAATAAACCAGCCAGCCGGAAGGGCCGAGCGCAGAAGTGGTCC
TGCAACTTTATCCGCCTCCATCCAGTCTATTAATTGTTGCCGGGAAGCTAGAGTAAGTAGTTCGCCAGTT
AATAGTTTGCGCAACGTTGTTGCCATTGCTGCAGGCATCGTGGTGTCACGCTCGTCGTTTGGTATGGCTT
CATTCAGCTCCGGTTCCCAACGATCAAGGCGAGTTACATGATCCCCCATGTTGTGCAAAAAAGCGGTTAG
CTCCTTCGGTCCTCCGATCGTTGTCAGAAGTAAGTTGGCCGCAGTGTTATCACTCATGGTTATGGCAGCA
CTGCATAATTCTCTTACTGTCATGCCATCCGTAAGATGCTTTTCTGTGACTGGTGAGTACTCAACCAAGT
CATTCTGAGAATAGTGTATGCGGCGACCGAGTTGCTCTTGCCCGGCGTCAACACGGGATAATACCGCGCC
ACATAGCAGAACTTTAAAAGTGCTCATCATTGGAAAACGTTCTTCGGGGCGAAAACTCTCAAGGATCTTA
CCGCTGTTGAGATCCAGTTCGATGTAACCCACTCGTGCACCCAACTGATCTTCAGCATCTTTTACTTTCA
CCAGCGTTTCTGGGTGAGCAAAAACAGGAAGGCAAAATGCCGCAAAAAAGGGAATAAGGGCGACACGGAA
ATGTTGAATACTCATACTCTTCCTTTTTCAATATTATTGAAGCATTTATCAGGGTTATTGTCTCATGAGC
GGATACATATTTGAATGTATTTAGAAAAATAAACAAATAGGGGTTCCGCGCACATTTCCCCGAAAAGTGC
CACCTGACGTCTAAGAAACCATTATTATCATGACATTAACCTATAAAAATAGGCGTATCACGAGGCCCTT
TCGT
